>Addgene plasmid #143165 | TFORF1893 | addgene full sequence | sequence record 462932 | Addgene NGS Result
TTAATGTAGTCTTATGCAATACTCTTGTAGTCTTGCAACATGGTAACGATGAGTTAGCAACATGCCTTAC
AAGGAGAGAAAAAGCACCGTGCATGCCGATTGGTGGAAGTAAGGTGGTACGATCGTGCCTTATTAGGAAG
GCAACAGACGGGTCTGACATGGATTGGACGAACCACTGAATTGCCGCATTGCAGAGATATTGTATTTAAG
TGCCTAGCTCGATACATAAACGGGTCTCTCTGGTTAGACCAGATCTGAGCCTGGGAGCTCTCTGGCTAAC
TAGGGAACCCACTGCTTAAGCCTCAATAAAGCTTGCCTTGAGTGCTTCAAGTAGTGTGTGCCCGTCTGTT
GTGTGACTCTGGTAACTAGAGATCCCTCAGACCCTTTTAGTCAGTGTGGAAAATCTCTAGCAGTGGCGCC
CGAACAGGGACTTGAAAGCGAAAGGGAAACCAGAGGAGCTCTCTCGACGCAGGACTCGGCTTGCTGAAGC
GCGCACGGCAAGAGGCGAGGGGCGGCGACTGGTGAGTACGCCAAAAATTTTGACTAGCGGAGGCTAGAAG
GAGAGAGATGGGTGCGAGAGCGTCAGTATTAAGCGGGGGAGAATTAGATCGCGATGGGAAAAAATTCGGT
TAAGGCCAGGGGGAAAGAAAAAATATAAATTAAAACATATAGTATGGGCAAGCAGGGAGCTAGAACGATT
CGCAGTTAATCCTGGCCTGTTAGAAACATCAGAAGGCTGTAGACAAATACTGGGACAGCTACAACCATCC
CTTCAGACAGGATCAGAAGAACTTAGATCATTATATAATACAGTAGCAACCCTCTATTGTGTGCATCAAA
GGATAGAGATAAAAGACACCAAGGAAGCTTTAGACAAGATAGAGGAAGAGCAAAACAAAAGTAAGACCAC
CGCACAGCAAGCGGCCGCTGATCTTCAGACCTGGAGGAGGAGATATGAGGGACAATTGGAGAAGTGAATT
ATATAAATATAAAGTAGTAAAAATTGAACCATTAGGAGTAGCACCCACCAAGGCAAAGAGAAGAGTGGTG
CAGAGAGAAAAAAGAGCAGTGGGAATAGGAGCTTTGTTCCTTGGGTTCTTGGGAGCAGCAGGAAGCACTA
TGGGCGCAGCGTCAATGACGCTGACGGTACAGGCCAGACAATTATTGTCTGGTATAGTGCAGCAGCAGAA
CAATTTGCTGAGGGCTATTGAGGCGCAACAGCATCTGTTGCAACTCACAGTCTGGGGCATCAAGCAGCTC
CAGGCAAGAATCCTGGCTGTGGAAAGATACCTAAAGGATCAACAGCTCCTGGGGATTTGGGGTTGCTCTG
GAAAACTCATTTGCACCACTGCTGTGCCTTGGAATGCTAGTTGGAGTAATAAATCTCTGGAACAGATTTG
GAATCACACGACCTGGATGGAGTGGGACAGAGAAATTAACAATTACACAAGCTTAATACACTCCTTAATT
GAAGAATCGCAAAACCAGCAAGAAAAGAATGAACAAGAATTATTGGAATTAGATAAATGGGCAAGTTTGT
GGAATTGGTTTAACATAACAAATTGGCTGTGGTATATAAAATTATTCATAATGATAGTAGGAGGCTTGGT
AGGTTTAAGAATAGTTTTTGCTGTACTTTCTATAGTGAATAGAGTTAGGCAGGGATATTCACCATTATCG
TTTCAGACCCACCTCCCAACCCCGAGGGGACCCATGCATTGCATCTCAATTAGTCAGCAACCAGGTGTGG
AAAGTCCCCAGGCTCCCCAGCAGGCAGAAGTATGCAAAGCATGCGTCTCAATTAGTCAGCAACCATAGTC
CCGCCCCTAACTCCGCCCATCCCGCCCCTAACTCCGCCCAGTTCCGCCCATTCTCCGCCCCATGGCTGAC
TAATTTTTTTTATTTATGCAGAGGCCGAGGCCGCCTCGGCCTCTGAGCTATTCCAGAAGTAGTGAGGAGG
CTTTTTTGGAGGCCTAGGCTTTTGCAAAAAGCTTTCTAGAGGTACCACCGGAGCTTACCATGACCGAGTA
CAAGCCCACGGTGCGCCTCGCCACCCGCGACGACGTCCCCAGGGCCGTACGCACCCTCGCCGCCGCGTTC
GCCGACTACCCCGCCACGCGCCACACCGTCGATCCGGACCGCCACATCGAGCGGGTCACCGAGCTGCAAG
AACTCTTCCTCACGCGCGTCGGGCTCGACATCGGCAAGGTGTGGGTCGCGGACGACGGCGCCGCCGTGGC
GGTCTGGACCACGCCGGAGAGCGTCGAAGCGGGGGCGGTGTTCGCCGAGATCGGCCCGCGCATGGCCGAG
TTGAGCGGTTCCCGGCTGGCCGCGCAGCAACAGATGGAAGGCCTCCTGGCGCCGCACCGGCCCAAGGAGC
CCGCGTGGTTCCTGGCCACCGTCGGCGTCTCGCCCGACCACCAGGGCAAGGGTCTGGGCAGCGCCGTCGT
GCTCCCCGGAGTGGAGGCGGCCGAGCGCGCCGGGGTGCCCGCCTTCCTGGAGACCTCCGCGCCCCGCAAC
CTCCCCTTCTACGAGCGGCTCGGCTTCACCGTCACCGCCGACGTCGAGGTGCCCGAAGGACCGCGCACCT
GGTGCATGACCCGCAAGCCCGGTGCCAGTTAACGAATTCTAGATCTTGAGACAAATGGCAGTATTCATCC
ACAATTTTAAAAGAAAAGGGGGGATTGGGGGGTACAGTGCAGGGGAAAGAATAGTAGACATAATAGCAAC
AGACATACAAACTAAAGAATTACAAAAACAAATTACAAAAATTCAAAATTTTCGGGTTTATTACAGGGAC
AGCAGAGATCCACTTTGGCGCCGGCTCGAGGCCTGCAGGTGCAAAGATGGATAAAGTTTTAAACAGAGAG
GAATCTTTGCAGCTAATGGACCTTCTAGGTCTTGAAAGGAGTGGGAATTGGCTCCGGTGCCCGTCAGTGG
GCAGAGCGCACATCGCCCACAGTCCCCGAGAAGTTGGGGGGAGGGGTCGGCAATTGAACCGGTGCCTAGA
GAAGGTGGCGCGGGGTAAACTGGGAAAGTGATGTCGTGTACTGGCTCCGCCTTTTTCCCGAGGGTGGGGG
AGAACCGTATATAAGTGCAGTAGTCGCCGTGAACGTTCTTTTTCGCAACGGGTTTGCCGCCAGAACACAG
GTAAGTGCCGTGTGTGGTTCCCGCGGGCCTGGCCTCTTTACGGGTTATGGCCCTTGCGTGCCTTGAATTA
CTTCCACCTGGCTGCAGTACGTGATTCTTGATCCCGAGCTTCGGGTTGGAAGTGGGTGGGAGAGTTCGAG
GCCTTGCGCTTAAGGAGCCCCTTCGCCTCGTGCTTGAGTTGAGGCCTGGCCTGGGCGCTGGGGCCGCCGC
GTGCGAATCTGGTGGCACCTTCGCGCCTGTCTCGCTGCTTTCGATAAGTCTCTAGCCATTTAAAATTTTT
GATGACCTGCTGCGACGCTTTTTTTCTGGCAAGATAGTCTTGTAAATGCGGGCCAAGATCTGCACACTGG
TATTTCGGTTTTTGGGGCCGCGGGCGGCGACGGGGCCCGTGCGTCCCAGCGCACATGTTCGGCGAGGCGG
GGCCTGCGAGCGCGGCCACCGAGAATCGGACGGGGGTAGTCTCAAGCTGGCCGGCCTGCTCTGGTGCCTG
GCCTCGCGCCGCCGTGTATCGCCCCGCCCTGGGCGGCAAGGCTGGCCCGGTCGGCACCAGTTGCGTGAGC
GGAAAGATGGCCGCTTCCCGGCCCTGCTGCAGGGAGCTCAAAATGGAGGACGCGGCGCTCGGGAGAGCGG
GCGGGTGAGTCACCCACACAAAGGAAAAGGGCCTTTCCGTCCTCAGCCGTCGCTTCATGTGACTCCACGG
AGTACCGGGCGCCGTCCAGGCACCTCGATTAGTTCTCGAGCTTTTGGAGTACGTCGTCTTTAGGTTGGGG
GGAGGGGTTTTATGCGATGGAGTTTCCCCACACTGAGTGGGTGGAGACTGAAGTTAGGCCAGCTTGGCAC
TTGATGTAATTCTCCTTGGAATTTGCCCTTTTTGAGTTTGGATCTTGGTTCATTCTCAAGCCTCAGACAG
TGGTTCAAAGTTTTTTTCTTCCATTTCAGGTGTCGTGAGGCTAGCACCGCCACCATGCCGAGGACGATGA
TCCCGCCGGGGGAGTGCACGTACGCGGGCCGGAAGCGGAGGAGGCCCCTGCAGAAACAGAGGCCCGCCGT
GGGGGCAGAGAAGTCCAACCCCTCCAAGCGACACCGGGACCGCCTCAACGCCGAGTTGGACCACCTGGCC
AGCCTGCTGCCGTTCCCGCCTGACATCATCTCCAAGCTGGACAAGCTTTCTGTCCTGCGCCTCAGTGTCA
GTTACCTCCGGGTGAAGAGCTTCTTCCAAGTCGTGCAGGAGCAGAGCTCACGGCAGCCTGCGGCCGGCGC
CCCCTCGCCCGGAGACAGCTGTCCTCTTGCAGGGTCTGCCGTGCTGGAGGGAAGGCTGCTGTTGGAGTCT
CTTAATGGCTTTGCTCTGGTCGTGAGTGCAGAAGGGACGATATTTTATGCATCAGCAACGATCGTGGACT
ATCTGGGCTTCCATCAGACGGATGTAATGCACCAGAACATTTATGACTACATCCACGTGGACGACCGCCA
GGACTTCTGCCGGCAGCTCCACTGGGCCATGGACCCTCCCCAGGTGGTGTTTGGGCAGCCCCCGCCCTTG
GAGACAGGAGATGATGCTATCCTGGGGAGGCTGCTCAGGGCCCAGGAGTGGGGCACAGGCACGCCCACCG
AGTACTCGGCCTTCCTGACCCGCTGCTTCATCTGCCGTGTGCGCTGCCTGCTGGACAGCACCTCGGGCTT
CCTGACGATGCAGTTTCAAGGAAAACTAAAATTCCTGTTTGGACAGAAGAAGAAGGCGCCGTCAGGAGCC
ATGCTCCCGCCGCGGCTGTCGCTGTTCTGCATTGCGGCACCCGTTCTCCTCCCCTCCGCAGCGGAGATGA
AAATGAGGAGCGCGCTCCTGAGGGCAAAACCCAGAGCAGACACCGCAGCCACCGCGGATGCAAAAGTAAA
AGCCACCACCAGTCTGTGCGAATCGGAACTGCATGGAAAACCCAATTACTCAGCAGGAAGGAGCAGCAGA
GAGAGCGGCGTTTTGGTGCTCAGGGAACAGACTGACGCTGGCCGATGGGCACAGGTTCCCGCCAGGGCCC
CATGCCTGTGCCTCCGGGGTGGCCCTGACCTTGTCCTTGACCCCAAGGGGGGCTCAGGGGACAGGGAGGA
GGAGCAGCACAGGATGCTGAGCAGGGCCTCTGGAGTGACAGGGCGGAGGGAGACTCCAGGACCCACAAAG
CCCCTGCCCTGGACAGCGGGAAAGCACAGTGAGGATGGTGCCAGGCCGAGGCTGCAGCCCAGCAAGAATG
ACCCGCCCTCCCTGCGCCCCATGCCCCGCGGCTCCTGCCTGCCCTGCCCGTGTGTCCAGGGCACTTTCAG
GAACTCGCCCATCTCTCACCCGCCGAGCCCGTCCCCCAGTGCCTACTCCAGCCGGACCAGCAGACCCATG
CGGGATGTCGGTGAGGACCAGGTGCACCCTCCCCTCTGCCACTTTCCCCAGAGGAGCCTGCAGCACCAGC
TCCCTCAGCCTGGAGCTCAGCGTTTTGCCACGAGGGGCTATCCCATGGAGGACATGAAGCTGCAAGGTGT
ACCGATGCCTCCGGGGGACCTGTGTGGTCCGACGCTGCTGCTAGATGTGTCCATCAAGATGGAGAAGGAC
TCTGGGTGTGAGGGTGCTGCAGACGGCTGTGTGCCCAGCCAGGTGTGGCTGGGGGCCAGTGACAGGAGCC
ACCCAGCCACCTTCCCTACCAGGATGCACCTGAAAACAGAGCCAGACTCTCGGCAACAGGTGTACATCTC
GCACCTGGGGCACGGCGTGCGGGGGGCTCAGCCCCATGGGAGGGCCACTGCTGGGCGCAGCAGGGAGCTG
ACCCCTTTCCACCCTGCACACTGTGCCTGCCTGGAGCCCACAGACGGCCTTCCCCAGTCGGAGCCTCCCC
ACCAGCTCTGTGCACGGGGCCGAGGTGAACAGTCCTGCACCTGCAGAGCTGCTGAGGCCGCCCCTGTGGT
CAAGCGGGAGCCCTTGGACTCACCCCAGTGGGCTACTCACAGCCAGGGAATGGTGCCCGGGATGTTGCCC
AAAAGTGCCTTGGCCACGCTGGTCCCGCCCCAAGCTTCGGGGTGCACATTCCTGCCATAGTAATGAACTA
GTCCGTAACTTGAAAGTATTTCGATTTCTTGGCTTTATATATCTTGTGGAAAGGACGACTCAAACTACTA
CTCAACGTCACCACGCGTTAAGTCGACAATCAACCTCTGGATTACAAAATTTGTGAAAGATTGACTGGTA
TTCTTAACTATGTTGCTCCTTTTACGCTATGTGGATACGCTGCTTTAATGCCTTTGTATCATGCTATTGC
TTCCCGTATGGCTTTCATTTTCTCCTCCTTGTATAAATCCTGGTTGCTGTCTCTTTATGAGGAGTTGTGG
CCCGTTGTCAGGCAACGTGGCGTGGTGTGCACTGTGTTTGCTGACGCAACCCCCACTGGTTGGGGCATTG
CCACCACCTGTCAGCTCCTTTCCGGGACTTTCGCTTTCCCCCTCCCTATTGCCACGGCGGAACTCATCGC
CGCCTGCCTTGCCCGCTGCTGGACAGGGGCTCGGCTGTTGGGCACTGACAATTCCGTGGTGTTGTCGGGG
AAATCATCGTCCTTTCCTTGGCTGCTCGCCTGTGTTGCCACCTGGATTCTGCGCGGGACGTCCTTCTGCT
ACGTCCCTTCGGCCCTCAATCCAGCGGACCTTCCTTCCCGCGGCCTGCTGCCGGCTCTGCGGCCTCTTCC
GCGTCTTCGCCTTCGCCCTCAGACGAGTCGGATCTCCCTTTGGGCCGCCTCCCCGCGTCGACTTTAAGAC
CAATGACTTACAAGGCAGCTGTAGATCTTAGCCACTTTTTAAAAGAAAAGGGGGGACTGGAAGGGCTAAT
TCACTCCCAACGAAGACAAGATCTGCTTTTTGCTTGTACTGGGTCTCTCTGGTTAGACCAGATCTGAGCC
TGGGAGCTCTCTGGCTAACTAGGGAACCCACTGCTTAAGCCTCAATAAAGCTTGCCTTGAGTGCTTCAAG
TAGTGTGTGCCCGTCTGTTGTGTGACTCTGGTAACTAGAGATCCCTCAGACCCTTTTAGTCAGTGTGGAA
AATCTCTAGCAGTACGTATAGTAGTTCATGTCATCTTATTATTCAGTATTTATAACTTGCAAAGAAATGA
ATATCAGAGAGTGAGAGGAACTTGTTTATTGCAGCTTATAATGGTTACAAATAAAGCAATAGCATCACAA
ATTTCACAAATAAAGCATTTTTTTCACTGCATTCTAGTTGTGGTTTGTCCAAACTCATCAATGTATCTTA
TCATGTCTGGCTCTAGCTATCCCGCCCCTAACTCCGCCCATCCCGCCCCTAACTCCGCCCAGTTCCGCCC
ATTCTCCGCCCCATGGCTGACTAATTTTTTTTATTTATGCAGAGGCCGAGGCCGCCTCGGCCTCTGAGCT
ATTCCAGAAGTAGTGAGGAGGCTTTTTTGGAGGCCTAGGGACGTACCCAATTCGCCCTATAGTGAGTCGT
ATTACGCGCGCTCACTGGCCGTCGTTTTACAACGTCGTGACTGGGAAAACCCTGGCGTTACCCAACTTAA
TCGCCTTGCAGCACATCCCCCTTTCGCCAGCTGGCGTAATAGCGAAGAGGCCCGCACCGATCGCCCTTCC
CAACAGTTGCGCAGCCTGAATGGCGAATGGG
[124 nt withheld, positions 7802-7925]
C
[91 nt withheld, positions 7927-8017]
A
[49 nt withheld, positions 8019-8067]
CCTTTGACGTTGGAGTCCACGTTCTTT
[37 nt withheld, positions 8095-8131]
ACCCTATCTCGGTCTATTCTTTTGATTTATAAGGGATTTTGCCGATTTCGGCCTATTGGTTAAAAAATGA
GCTGATTTAACAAAAATTTAACGCGAATTTTAACAAAATATTAACGCTTACAATTTAGGTGGCACTTTTC
GGGGAAATGTGCGCGGAACCCCTATTTGTTTATTTTTCTAAATACATTCAAATATGTATCCGCTCATGAG
ACAATAACCCTGATAAATGCTTCAATAATATTGAAAAAGGAAGAGTATGAGTATTCAACATTTCCGTGTC
GCCCTTATTCCCTTTTTTGCGGCATTTTGCCTTCCTGTTTTTGCTCACCCAGAAACGCTGGTGAAAGTAA
AAGATGCTGAAGATCAGTTGGGTGCACGAGTGGGTTACATCGAACTGGATCTCAACAGCGGTAAGATCCT
TGAGAGTTTTCGCCCCGAAGAACGTTTTCCAATGATGAGCACTTTTAAAGTTCTGCTATGTGGCGCGGTA
TTATCCCGTATTGACGCCGGGCAAGAGCAACTCGGTCGCCGCATACACTATTCTCAGAATGACTTGGTTG
AGTACTCACCAGTCACAGAAAAGCATCTTACGGATGGCATGACAGTAAGAGAATTATGCAGTGCTGCCAT
AACCATGAGTGATAACACTGCGGCCAACTTACTTCTGACAACGATCGGAGGACCGAAGGAGCTAACCGCT
TTTTTGCACAACATGGGGGATCATGTAACTCGCCTTGATCGTTGGGAACCGGAGCTGAATGAAGCCATAC
CAAACGACGAGCGTGACACCACGATGCCTGTAGCAATGGCAACAACGTTGCGCAAACTATTAACTGGCGA
ACTACTTACTCTAGCTTCCCGGCAACAATTAATAGACTGGATGGAGGCGGATAAAGTTGCAGGACCACTT
CTGCGCTCGGCCCTTCCGGCTGGCTGGTTTATTGCTGATAAATCTGGAGCCGGTGAGCGTGGGTCTCGCG
GTATCATTGCAGCACTGGGGCCAGATGGTAAGCCCTCCCGTATCGTAGTTATCTACACGACGGGGAGTCA
GGCAACTATGGATGAACGAAATAGACAGATCGCTGAGATAGGTGCCTCACTGATTAAGCATTGGTAACTG
TCAGACCAAGTTTACTCATATATACTTTAGATTGATTTAAAACTTCATTTTTAATTTAAAAGGATCTAGG
TGAAGATCCTTTTTGATAATCTCATGACCAAAATCCCTTAACGTGAGTTTTCGTTCCACTGAGCGTCAGA
CCCCGTAGAAAAGATCAAAGGATCTTCTTGAGATCCTTTTTTTCTGCGCGTAATCTGCTGCTTGCAAACA
AAAAAACCACCGCTACCAGCGGTGGTTTGTTTGCCGGATCAAGAGCTACCAACTCTTTTTCCGAAGGTAA
CTGGCTTCAGCAGAGCGCAGATACCAAATACTGTTCTTCTAGTGTAGCCGTAGTTAGGCCACCACTTCAA
GAACTCTGTAGCACCGCCTACATACCTCGCTCTGCTAATCCTGTTACCAGTGGCTGCTGCCAGTGGCGAT
AAGTCGTGTCTTACCGGGTTGGACTCAAGACGATAGTTACCGGATAAGGCGCAGCGGTCGGGCTGAACGG
GGGGTTCGTGCACACAGCCCAGCTTGGAGCGAACGACCTACACCGAACTGAGATACCTACAGCGTGAGCT
ATGAGAAAGCGCCACGCTTCCCGAAGGGAGAAAGGCGGACAGGTATCCGGTAAGCGGCAGGGTCGGAACA
GGAGAGCGCACGAGGGAGCTTCCAGGGGGAAACGCCTGGTATCTTTATAGTCCTGTCGGGTTTCGCCACC
TCTGACTTGAGCGTCGATTTTTGTGATGCTCGTCAGGGGGGCGGAGCCTATGGAAAAACGCCAGCAACGC
GGCCTTTTTACGGTTCCTGGCCTTTTGCTGGCCTTTTGCTCACATGTTCTTTCCTGCGTTATCCCCTGAT
TCTGTGGATAACCGTATTACCGCCTTTGAGTGAGCTGATACCGCTCGCCGCAGCCGAACGACCGAGCGCA
GCGAGTCAGTGAGCGAGGAAGCGGAAGAGCGCCCAATACGCAAACCGCCTCTCCCCGCGCGTTGGCCGAT
TCATTAATGCAGCTGGCACGACAGGTTTCCCGACTGGAAAGCGGGCAGTGAGCGCAACGCAATTAATGTG
AGTTAGCTCACTCATTAGGCACCCCAGGCTTTACACTTTATGCTTCCGGCTCGTATGTTGTGTGGAATTG
TGAGCGGATAACAATTTCACACAGGAAACAGCTATGACCATGATTACGCCAAGCGCGCAATTAACCCTCA
CTAAAGGGAACAAAAGCTGGAGCTGCAAGC
Features (pLannotate 1.2.2; 31 found; start..end, strand, type, name):
      5..231     +  promoter       RSV promoter: Rous sarcoma virus enhancer/promoter
    232..412     +  LTR            5' LTR (truncated): truncated 5' long terminal repeat (LTR) from HIV-1
    459..584     +  misc_feature   HIV-1 Ψ: packaging signal of human immunodeficiency virus type 1
    568..931     +  CDS            HIV-1 gag (fragment): gag protein from human immunodeficiency virus 1; gag
   1077..1310    +  misc_feature   RRE: The Rev response element (RRE) of HIV-1 allows for Rev-dependent mRNA export from the nucleus to the cytoplasm.
   1687..1713    +  CDS            Rev (fragment): human immunodeficiency virus 1 (HIV-1) Rev protein; rev; enhances nuclear export of unspliced and incompletely spliced viral mRNAs
   1720..1743    +  promoter       SV40 promoter (fragment): SV40 early promoter
   1744..1815    +  promoter       SV40 promoter (fragment): SV40 enhancer and early promoter
   1839..1974    +  rep_origin     SV40 ori: SV40 origin of replication
   2020..2616    +  CDS            PuroR (fragment): puromycin N-acetyltransferase; pac from Streptomyces; confers resistance to puromycin
   2665..2782    +  misc_feature   cPPT/CTS: central polypurine tract and central termination sequence of HIV-1
   2847..2913    +  CDS            small t antigen (fragment): SV40 (simian virus 40) small t antigen
   2920..4098    +  promoter       EF-1α promoter: strong constitutive promoter for human elongation factor EF-1α
   4115..6217    +  CDS            AHRR: AHRR_HUMAN - Also known as BHLHE77, KIAA1234. Experimental evidence at protein level: Swiss-Prot protein existence level 1. Mediates dioxin toxicity and is involved in regulation of cell growth and differentiation. Represses the transcription activity of AHR by competing with this transcription factor for heterodimer formation with the ARNT and subsequently binding to the xenobiotic response element (XRE) sequence present in the promoter regulatory region of variety of genes. Represses CYP1A1 by binding the XRE sequence and recruiting ANKRA2, HDAC4 and/or HDAC5. Autoregulates its expression by
   6233..6286    +  promoter       U6 promoter (fragment): RNA polymerase III promoter for human U6 snRNA
   6328..6916    +  misc_feature   WPRE: woodchuck hepatitis virus posttranscriptional regulatory element
   6967..6986    +  misc_feature   cPPT/CTS (fragment): central polypurine tract and central termination sequence of HIV-1
   6988..7221    +  LTR            3' LTR (ΔU3): self-inactivating 3' long terminal repeat (LTR) from HIV-1
   7299..7420    +  polyA_signal   SV40 poly(A) signal: SV40 polyadenylation signal
   7460..7595    +  rep_origin     SV40 ori: SV40 origin of replication
   7616..7634    -  promoter       T7 promoter: promoter for bacteriophage T7 RNA polymerase
   7642..7797    +  CDS            lacZα (fragment): LacZα fragment of β-galactosidase; lacZ fragment
   7802..8230    +  rep_origin     f1 ori (sequence partly withheld): f1 bacteriophage origin of replication; arrow indicates direction of (+) strand synthesis
   8283..8387    +  promoter       AmpR promoter: bla
   8388..9248    +  CDS            AmpR: β-lactamase; bla; confers resistance to ampicillin, carbenicillin, and related antibiotics
   9419..10007   +  rep_origin     ori: high-copy-number ColE1/pMB1/pBR322/pUC origin of replication
  10190..10282   +  CDS            lacI (fragment): lac repressor; lacI; The lac repressor binds to the lac operator to inhibit transcription in E. coli. This inhibition can be relieved by adding lactose or isopropyl-β-D-thiogalactopyranoside (IPTG).
  10295..10316   +  protein_bind   CAP binding site: CAP binding activates transcription in the presence of cAMP. E. coli catabolite activator protein
  10331..10361   +  promoter       lac promoter: promoter for the E. coli lac operon
  10369..10385   +  protein_bind   lac operator: The lac repressor binds to the lac operator to inhibit transcription in E. coli. This inhibition can be relieved by adding lactose or isopropyl-β-D-thiogalactopyranoside (IPTG). lac repressor encoded by lacI
  10430..10448   +  promoter       T3 promoter: promoter for bacteriophage T3 RNA polymerase
