[The description below was written by a language model from this plasmid's Addgene catalogue record and pLannotate feature annotations shown in this document.]
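Description:
TFORF1893 is a lentiviral mammalian expression plasmid built on the pLX_TRC317 backbone, carrying the human AHRR (aryl hydrocarbon receptor repressor) open reading frame as one member of a barcoded transcription factor ORF collection. In bacteria it is maintained through a high-copy ColE1/pUC-type origin and selected with ampicillin via β-lactamase. An f1 origin and remnants of a lac/T7/T3 cloning region are also annotated in the backbone. The depositor notes that the plasmid can recombine, as is common for LTR-containing vectors.

The viral portion has a third-generation, self-inactivating layout. An RSV promoter drives a truncated HIV-1 5' LTR, followed by the Ψ packaging signal with a gag fragment, the Rev response element for Rev-dependent nuclear export of the genomic RNA, and a cPPT/CTS. It ends in a ΔU3 3' LTR and an SV40 polyadenylation signal.

Two expression units sit between the LTRs. An SV40 early promoter drives puromycin N-acetyltransferase for selecting transduced cells, and a full EF-1α promoter drives the roughly 2.1 kb AHRR coding sequence, which was synthesized and corresponds to a specific annotated transcript isoform. A WPRE downstream of the ORF enhances transcript stability and expression. The record states that each construct carries a unique 24-bp barcode, but the feature table does not annotate it. A short U6 promoter fragment is detected between the ORF and the WPRE, and its role is not stated.

The construct is intended for constitutive AHRR overexpression after lentiviral delivery, alone or in pooled transcription factor screens such as directed differentiation studies, where barcode sequencing identifies the ORF each cell received.
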