Addgene plasmid #143165: TFORF1893
Purpose: Lentiviral vector for overexpressing transcription factor ORFs with unique 24-bp barcodes. Barcodes facilitate identification of transcription factors in pooled screens.
Depositing lab: Feng Zhang. Depositing organization: Broad Institute. Publication: A transcription factor atlas of directed differentiation. Joung J, Ma S, Tay T, Geiger-Schuller KR, Kirchgatterer PC, Verdine VK, Guo B, Arias-Garcia MA, Allen WE, Singh A, Kuksenko O, Abudayyeh OO, Gootenberg JS, Fu Z, Macrae RK, Buenrostro JD, Regev A, Zhang F. Cell. 2023 Jan 5;186(1):209-229.e26. doi: 10.1016/j.cell.2022.11.026. PubMed 36608654.
Backbone
  Vector backbone: pLX_TRC317
  Backbone manufacturer: Broad Institute Genetic Perturbation Platform
  Backbone size w/o insert (bp): 8264
  Vector type: Mammalian Expression, Lentiviral
  Selectable markers: Puromycin
Growth in bacteria
  Bacterial resistance: Ampicillin, 100 μg/mL
  Growth temperature: 30°C
  Growth strain: NEB Stable
  Copy number: High Copy
Gene/Insert
  Gene/Insert name: AHRR
  Species: H. sapiens (human)
  Insert size (bp): 2207
  Entrez Gene: AHRR (a.k.a. AHH, AHHR, bHLHe77)
  Promoter: EF1a
  Cloning method: Unknown
  Sequencing primers: 5′ GGGTGGAGACTGAAGTTAGGCCAG; 3′ CACATAGCGTAAAAGGAGCAACATAG
Terms and licenses: Academic/Nonprofit Terms; Industry Terms: Not Available to Industry
Depositor comments: NM_001242412,ENST00000505113 . The transcription factor ORF portion of this plasmid was synthesized by Genewiz. Please test multiple small colonies in case of plasmid recombination. To make this collection available in a timely manner, a portion of this collection was not fully sequenced by Addgene. If an Addgene verified full plasmid sequence is not available, please contact us prior to placing an order to request the full sequence.
How to cite: TFORF1893 was a gift from Feng Zhang (Addgene plasmid # 143165 ; http://n2t.net/addgene:143165 ; RRID:Addgene_143165)
