>Addgene plasmid #143165 | TFORF1893 | depositor partial sequence | sequence record 281633 | Insert
ACCGCCACCATGCCGAGGACGATGATCCCGCCGGGGGAGTGCACGTACGCGGGCCGGAAGCGGAGGAGGC
CCCTGCAGAAACAGAGGCCCGCCGTGGGGGCAGAGAAGTCCAACCCCTCCAAGCGACACCGGGACCGCCT
CAACGCCGAGTTGGACCACCTGGCCAGCCTGCTGCCGTTCCCGCCTGACATCATCTCCAAGCTGGACAAG
CTTTCTGTCCTGCGCCTCAGTGTCAGTTACCTCCGGGTGAAGAGCTTCTTCCAAGTCGTGCAGGAGCAGA
GCTCACGGCAGCCTGCGGCCGGCGCCCCCTCGCCCGGAGACAGCTGTCCTCTTGCAGGGTCTGCCGTGCT
GGAGGGAAGGCTGCTGTTGGAGTCTCTTAATGGCTTTGCTCTGGTCGTGAGTGCAGAAGGGACGATATTT
TATGCATCAGCAACGATCGTGGACTATCTGGGCTTCCATCAGACGGATGTAATGCACCAGAACATTTATG
ACTACATCCACGTGGACGACCGCCAGGACTTCTGCCGGCAGCTCCACTGGGCCATGGACCCTCCCCAGGT
GGTGTTTGGGCAGCCCCCGCCCTTGGAGACAGGAGATGATGCTATCCTGGGGAGGCTGCTCAGGGCCCAG
GAGTGGGGCACAGGCACGCCCACCGAGTACTCGGCCTTCCTGACCCGCTGCTTCATCTGCCGTGTGCGCT
GCCTGCTGGACAGCACCTCGGGCTTCCTGACGATGCAGTTTCAAGGAAAACTAAAATTCCTGTTTGGACA
GAAGAAGAAGGCGCCGTCAGGAGCCATGCTCCCGCCGCGGCTGTCGCTGTTCTGCATTGCGGCACCCGTT
CTCCTCCCCTCCGCAGCGGAGATGAAAATGAGGAGCGCGCTCCTGAGGGCAAAACCCAGAGCAGACACCG
CAGCCACCGCGGATGCAAAAGTAAAAGCCACCACCAGTCTGTGCGAATCGGAACTGCATGGAAAACCCAA
TTACTCAGCAGGAAGGAGCAGCAGAGAGAGCGGCGTTTTGGTGCTCAGGGAACAGACTGACGCTGGCCGA
TGGGCACAGGTTCCCGCCAGGGCCCCATGCCTGTGCCTCCGGGGTGGCCCTGACCTTGTCCTTGACCCCA
AGGGGGGCTCAGGGGACAGGGAGGAGGAGCAGCACAGGATGCTGAGCAGGGCCTCTGGAGTGACAGGGCG
GAGGGAGACTCCAGGACCCACAAAGCCCCTGCCCTGGACAGCGGGAAAGCACAGTGAGGATGGTGCCAGG
CCGAGGCTGCAGCCCAGCAAGAATGACCCGCCCTCCCTGCGCCCCATGCCCCGCGGCTCCTGCCTGCCCT
GCCCGTGTGTCCAGGGCACTTTCAGGAACTCGCCCATCTCTCACCCGCCGAGCCCGTCCCCCAGTGCCTA
CTCCAGCCGGACCAGCAGACCCATGCGGGATGTCGGTGAGGACCAGGTGCACCCTCCCCTCTGCCACTTT
CCCCAGAGGAGCCTGCAGCACCAGCTCCCTCAGCCTGGAGCTCAGCGTTTTGCCACGAGGGGCTATCCCA
TGGAGGACATGAAGCTGCAAGGTGTACCGATGCCTCCGGGGGACCTGTGTGGTCCGACGCTGCTGCTAGA
TGTGTCCATCAAGATGGAGAAGGACTCTGGGTGTGAGGGTGCTGCAGACGGCTGTGTGCCCAGCCAGGTG
TGGCTGGGGGCCAGTGACAGGAGCCACCCAGCCACCTTCCCTACCAGGATGCACCTGAAAACAGAGCCAG
ACTCTCGGCAACAGGTGTACATCTCGCACCTGGGGCACGGCGTGCGGGGGGCTCAGCCCCATGGGAGGGC
CACTGCTGGGCGCAGCAGGGAGCTGACCCCTTTCCACCCTGCACACTGTGCCTGCCTGGAGCCCACAGAC
GGCCTTCCCCAGTCGGAGCCTCCCCACCAGCTCTGTGCACGGGGCCGAGGTGAACAGTCCTGCACCTGCA
GAGCTGCTGAGGCCGCCCCTGTGGTCAAGCGGGAGCCCTTGGACTCACCCCAGTGGGCTACTCACAGCCA
GGGAATGGTGCCCGGGATGTTGCCCAAAAGTGCCTTGGCCACGCTGGTCCCGCCCCAAGCTTCGGGGTGC
ACATTCCTGCCATAGTAATGAACTAGTCCGTAACTTGAAAGTATTTCGATTTCTTGGCTTTATATATCTT
GTGGAAAGGACGACTCAAACTACTACTCAACGTCACC
