>Addgene plasmid #143165 | TFORF1893 | depositor partial sequence | sequence record 281634 | Barcode
CTCAAACTACTACTCAACGTCACC
